>Addgene plasmid #106213 | pUPD1:P1-MAR | depositor full sequence | sequence record 201091 | pUPD1:P1-MAR sequence 3639 bps
GGAGGTGAATTCTAAACTTATATTGAGATATTAGTGTATAATATAATTTCCGCACTCTCTTTTAAATTAA
TAATACAAGATTTAGAAAAAATGAACTTTAATTTTGAGATATTAGTGTGTAATTCTCAGTAGAGAATTTC
CTAAGTTCACCCAAAAGTATATCATTTTCCTCTTAAGAAAATACAAACACTACCTAATTTTATCCCCTAT
AAATATCTAAAAATTTGCATCTCATAAAATTTACCAATTATTTATTTTTTAAGATATTTTACTAATTATC
TATAACTATTAATAATCAAAATTATTTCATTGATGTACATATTTCAATAGATAATTTACCCCTTAATCAC
TTAATAAATTTTAAATTTTCATTATTTTTATATAATTTATAGTCTTTTTTATTAACTATATTTAAATTTT
ATTTTTTATTATTAAAAAAATTTAGAGAGACACATTTTTCCCTAATTAGTCATATATAAGAAAAATAACA
TTTGGGTAAAATGTGAGAGCCCAAACGCAATTCGTGTTGGGCCTAAAGGGCCCACGAAGTAGATACTAAA
GGATGCCCTCATCGATGAATGCTTCGCTCGAGACCACTCATCGCCCATCACTAGTGAATTCGCGGCCGCC
TGCAGGTCGACCATATGGGAGAGCTCCCAACGCGTTGGATGCATAGCTTGAGTATTCTATAGTGTCACCT
AAATAGCTTGGCGTAATCATGGTCATAGCTGTTTCCTGTGTGAAATTGTTATCCGCTCACAATTCCACAC
AACATACGAGCCGGAAGCATAAAGTGTAAAGCCTGGGGTGCCTAATGAGTGAGCTAACTCACATTAATTG
CGTTGCGCTCACTGCCCGCTTTCCAGTCGGGAAACCTGTCGTGCCAGCTGCATTAATGAATCGGCCAACG
CGCGGGGAGAGGCGGTTTGCGTATTGGGCGCTCTTCCGCTTCCTCGCTCACTGACTCGCTGCGCTCGGTC
GTTCGGCTGCGGCGAGCGGTATCAGCTCACTCAAAGGCGGTAATACGGTTATCCACAGAATCAGGGGATA
ACGCAGGAAAGAACATGTGAGCAAAAGGCCAGCAAAAGGCCAGGAACCGTAAAAAGGCCGCGTTGCTGGC
GTTTTTCCATAGGCTCCGCCCCCCTGACGAGCATCACAAAAATCGACGCTCAAGTCAGAGGTGGCGAAAC
CCGACAGGACTATAAAGATACCAGGCGTTTCCCCCTGGAAGCTCCCTCGTGCGCTCTCCTGTTCCGACCC
TGCCGCTTACCGGATACCTGTCCGCCTTTCTCCCTTCGGGAAGCGTGGCGCTTTCTCATAGCTCACGCTG
TAGGTATCTCAGTTCGGTGTAGGTCGTTCGCTCCAAGCTGGGCTGTGTGCACGAACCCCCCGTTCAGCCC
GACCGCTGCGCCTTATCCGGTAACTATCGTCTTGAGTCCAACCCGGTAAGACACGACTTATCGCCACTGG
CAGCAGCCACTGGTAACAGGATTAGCAGAGCGAGGTATGTAGGCGGTGCTACAGAGTTCTTGAAGTGGTG
GCCTAACTACGGCTACACTAGAAGAACAGTATTTGGTATCTGCGCTCTGCTGAAGCCAGTTACCTTCGGA
AAAAGAGTTGGTAGCTCTTGATCCGGCAAACAAACCACCGCTGGTAGCGGTGGTTTTTTTGTTTGCAAGC
AGCAGATTACGCGCAGAAAAAAAGGATCTCAAGAAGATCCTTTGATCTTTTCTACGGGGTCTGACGCTCA
GTGGAACGAAAACTCACGTTAAGGGATTTTGGTCATGAGATTATCAAAAAGGATCTTCACCTAGATCCTT
TTAAATTAAAAATGAAGTTTTAAATCAATCTAAAGTATATATGAGTAAACTTGGTCTGACAGTTACCAAT
GCTTAATCAGTGAGGCACCTATCTCAGCGATCTGTCTATTTCGTTCATCCATAGTTGCCTGACTCCCCGT
CGTGTAGATAACTACGATACGGGAGGGCTTACCATCTGGCCCCAGTGCTGCAATGATACCGCGCGACCCA
CGCTCACCGGCTCCAGATTTATCAGCAATAAACCAGCCAGCCGGAAGGGCCGAGCGCAGAAGTGGTCCTG
CAACTTTATCCGCCTCCATCCAGTCTATTAATTGTTGCCGGGAAGCTAGAGTAAGTAGTTCGCCAGTTAA
TAGTTTGCGCAACGTTGTTGCCATTGCTACAGGCATCGTGGTGTCACGCTCGTCGTTTGGTATGGCTTCA
TTCAGCTCCGGTTCCCAACGATCAAGGCGAGTTACATGATCCCCCATGTTGTGCAAAAAAGCGGTTAGCT
CCTTCGGTCCTCCGATCGTTGTCAGAAGTAAGTTGGCCGCAGTGTTATCACTCATGGTTATGGCAGCACT
GCATAATTCTCTTACTGTCATGCCATCCGTAAGATGCTTTTCTGTGACTGGTGAGTACTCAACCAAGTCA
TTCTGAGAATAGTGTATGCGGCGACCGAGTTGCTCTTGCCCGGCGTCAATACGGGATAATACCGCGCCAC
ATAGCAGAACTTTAAAAGTGCTCATCATTGGAAAACGTTCTTCGGGGCGAAAACTCTCAAGGATCTTACC
GCTGTTGAGATCCAGTTCGATGTAACCCACTCGTGCACCCAACTGATCTTCAGCATCTTTTACTTTCACC
AGCGTTTCTGGGTGAGCAAAAACAGGAAGGCAAAATGCCGCAAAAAAGGGAATAAGGGCGACACGGAAAT
GTTGAATACTCATACTCTTCCTTTTTCAATATTATTGAAGCATTTATCAGGGTTATTGTCTCATGAGCGG
ATACATATTTGAATGTATTTAGAAAAATAAACAAATAGGGGTTCCGCGCACATTTCCCCGAAAAGTGCCA
CCTGATGCGGTGTGAAATACCGCACAGATGCGTAAGGAGAAAATACCGCATCAGGAAATTGTAAGCGTTA
ATATTTTGTTAAAATTCGCGTTAAATTTTTGTTAAATCAGCTCATTTTTTAACCAATAGGCCGAAATCGG
CAAAATCCCTTATAAATCAAAAGAATAGACCGAGATAGGGT
[37 nt withheld, positions 3052-3088]
AAAGAACGTGGACTCCAACGTCAAAGGGCGAAAAACCGTCTATCAGGGCGCTGGCCCACTACGTGAACCA
TCACCCT
[91 nt withheld, positions 3166-3256]
G
[124 nt withheld, positions 3258-3381]
CCATTCGCCATTCAGGCTGCGCAACTGTTGGGAAGGGCGATCGGTGCGGGCCTCTTCGCTATTACGCCAG
CTGGCGAAAGGGGGATGTGCTGCAAGGCGATTAAGTTGGGTAACGCCAGGGTTTTCCCAGTCACGACGTT
GTAAAACGACGGCCAGTGAATTGTAATACGACTCACTATAGGGCGAATTGGGCCCGACGTCGCATGCTCC
CGGCCGCCATGGCGGCCGCGGGAATTCGATGGGCGATGAGTGGTCTCG
Features (pLannotate 1.2.2; 13 found; start..end, strand, type, name):
    612..674     -  CDS            VESPI_VESMG (fragment): Experimental evidence at protein level: Swiss-Prot protein existence level 1. Shows contractile activity on isolated ileum smooth muscle. From Vespa magnifica (Hornet).
    686..704     -  promoter       SP6 promoter: promoter for bacteriophage SP6 RNA polymerase
    746..762     -  protein_bind   lac operator: The lac repressor binds to the lac operator to inhibit transcription in E. coli. This inhibition can be relieved by adding lactose or isopropyl-β-D-thiogalactopyranoside (IPTG). lac repressor encoded by lacI
    770..800     -  promoter       lac promoter: promoter for the E. coli lac operon
    815..836     -  protein_bind   CAP binding site: CAP binding activates transcription in the presence of cAMP. E. coli catabolite activator protein
    849..941     -  CDS            lacI (fragment): lac repressor; lacI; The lac repressor binds to the lac operator to inhibit transcription in E. coli. This inhibition can be relieved by adding lactose or isopropyl-β-D-thiogalactopyranoside (IPTG).
   1124..1712    -  rep_origin     ori: high-copy-number ColE1/pMB1/pBR322/pUC origin of replication
   1883..2743    -  CDS            AmpR: β-lactamase; bla; confers resistance to ampicillin, carbenicillin, and related antibiotics
   2744..2848    -  promoter       AmpR promoter: bla
   2875..2925    +  misc_feature   bom (fragment): basis of mobility region from pBR322
   2926..3381    -  rep_origin     f1 ori (sequence partly withheld): f1 bacteriophage origin of replication; arrow indicates direction of (+) strand synthesis
   3385..3542    -  CDS            lacZα (fragment): LacZα fragment of β-galactosidase; lacZ fragment
   3545..3563    +  promoter       T7 promoter: promoter for bacteriophage T7 RNA polymerase
