>Addgene plasmid #106213 | pUPD1:P1-MAR | addgene full sequence | sequence record 205289 | Addgene NGS Result
GTAAAACGACGGCCAGTGAATTGTAATACGACTCACTATAGGGCGAATTGGGCCCGACGTCGCATGCTCC
CGGCCGCCATGGCGGCCGCGGGAATTCGATTGGGCGATGAGTGGTCTCGGGAGGTGAATTCTAAACTTAT
ATTGAGATATTAGTGTATAATATAATTTCCGCACTCTCTTTTAAATTAATAATACAAGATTTAGAAAAAA
TGAACTTTAATTTTGAGATATTAGTGTGTAATTCTCAGTAGAGAATTTCCTAAGTTCACCCAAAAGTATA
TCATTTTCCTCTTAAGAAAATACAAACACTACCTAATTTTATCCCCTATAAATATCTAAAAATTTGCATC
TCATAAAATTTACCAATTATTTATTTTTTAAGATATTTTACTAATTATCTATAACTATTAATAATCAAAA
TTATTTCATTGATGTACATATTTCAATAGATAATTTACCCCTTAATCACTTAATAAATTTTAAATTTTCA
TTATTTTTATATAATTTATAGTCTTTTTTATTAACTATATTTAAATTTTATTTTTTATTATTAAAAAAAT
TTAGAGAGACACATTTTTCCCTAATTAGTCATATATAAGAAAAATAACATTTGGGTAAAATGTGAGAGCC
CAAACGCAATTCGTGTTGGGCCTAAAGGGCCCACGAAGTAGATACTAAAGGATGCCCTCATCGATGAATG
CTTCGCTCGAGACCACTCATCGCCCAATCACTAGTGAATTCGCGGCCGCCTGCAGGTCGACCATATGGGA
GAGCTCCCAACGCGTTGGATGCATAGCTTGAGTATTCTATAGTGTCACCTAAATAGCTTGGCGTAATCAT
GGTCATAGCTGTTTCCTGTGTGAAATTGTTATCCGCTCACAATTCCACACAACATACGAGCCGGAAGCAT
AAAGTGTAAAGCCTGGGGTGCCTAATGAGTGAGCTAACTCACATTAATTGCGTTGCGCTCACTGCCCGCT
TTCCAGTCGGGAAACCTGTCGTGCCAGCTGCATTAATGAATCGGCCAACGCGCGGGGAGAGGCGGTTTGC
GTATTGGGCGCTCTTCCGCTTCCTCGCTCACTGACTCGCTGCGCTCGGTCGTTCGGCTGCGGCGAGCGGT
ATCAGCTCACTCAAAGGCGGTAATACGGTTATCCACAGAATCAGGGGATAACGCAGGAAAGAACATGTGA
GCAAAAGGCCAGCAAAAGGCCAGGAACCGTAAAAAGGCCGCGTTGCTGGCGTTTTTCCATAGGCTCCGCC
CCCCTGACGAGCATCACAAAAATCGACGCTCAAGTCAGAGGTGGCGAAACCCGACAGGACTATAAAGATA
CCAGGCGTTTCCCCCTGGAAGCTCCCTCGTGCGCTCTCCTGTTCCGACCCTGCCGCTTACCGGATACCTG
TCCGCCTTTCTCCCTTCGGGAAGCGTGGCGCTTTCTCATAGCTCACGCTGTAGGTATCTCAGTTCGGTGT
AGGTCGTTCGCTCCAAGCTGGGCTGTGTGCACGAACCCCCCGTTCAGCCCGACCGCTGCGCCTTATCCGG
TAACTATCGTCTTGAGTCCAACCCGGTAAGACACGACTTATCGCCACTGGCAGCAGCCACTGGTAACAGG
ATTAGCAGAGCGAGGTATGTAGGCGGTGCTACAGAGTTCTTGAAGTGGTGGCCTAACTACGGCTACACTA
GAAGAACAGTATTTGGTATCTGCGCTCTGCTGAAGCCAGTTACCTTCGGAAAAAGAGTTGGTAGCTCTTG
ATCCGGCAAACAAACCACCGCTGGTAGCGGTGGTTTTTTTGTTTGCAAGCAGCAGATTACGCGCAGAAAA
AAAGGATCTCAAGAAGATCCTTTGATCTTTTCTACGGGGTCTGACGCTCAGTGGAACGAAAACTCACGTT
AAGGGATTTTGGTCATGAGATTATCAAAAAGGATCTTCACCTAGATCCTTTTAAATTAAAAATGAAGTTT
TAAATCAATCTAAAGTATATATGAGTAAACTTGGTCTGACAGTTACCAATGCTTAATCAGTGAGGCACCT
ATCTCAGCGATCTGTCTATTTCGTTCATCCATAGTTGCCTGACTCCCCGTCGTGTAGATAACTACGATAC
GGGAGGGCTTACCATCTGGCCCCAGTGCTGCAATGATACCGCGCGACCCACGCTCACCGGCTCCAGATTT
ATCAGCAATAAACCAGCCAGCCGGAAGGGCCGAGCGCAGAAGTGGTCCTGCAACTTTATCCGCCTCCATC
CAGTCTATTAATTGTTGCCGGGAAGCTAGAGTAAGTAGTTCGCCAGTTAATAGTTTGCGCAACGTTGTTG
CCATTGCTACAGGCATCGTGGTGTCACGCTCGTCGTTTGGTATGGCTTCATTCAGCTCCGGTTCCCAACG
ATCAAGGCGAGTTACATGATCCCCCATGTTGTGCAAAAAAGCGGTTAGCTCCTTCGGTCCTCCGATCGTT
GTCAGAAGTAAGTTGGCCGCAGTGTTATCACTCATGGTTATGGCAGCACTGCATAATTCTCTTACTGTCA
TGCCATCCGTAAGATGCTTTTCTGTGACTGGTGAGTACTCAACCAAGTCATTCTGAGAATAGTGTATGCG
GCGACCGAGTTGCTCTTGCCCGGCGTCAATACGGGATAATACCGCGCCACATAGCAGAACTTTAAAAGTG
CTCATCATTGGAAAACGTTCTTCGGGGCGAAAACTCTCAAGGATCTTACCGCTGTTGAGATCCAGTTCGA
TGTAACCCACTCGTGCACCCAACTGATCTTCAGCATCTTTTACTTTCACCAGCGTTTCTGGGTGAGCAAA
AACAGGAAGGCAAAATGCCGCAAAAAAGGGAATAAGGGCGACACGGAAATGTTGAATACTCATACTCTTC
CTTTTTCAATATTATTGAAGCATTTATCAGGGTTATTGTCTCATGAGCGGATACATATTTGAATGTATTT
AGAAAAATAAACAAATAGGGGTTCCGCGCACATTTCCCCGAAAAGTGCCACCTGATGCGGTGTGAAATAC
CGCACAGATGCGTAAGGAGAAAATACCGCATCAGGAAATTGTAAGCGTTAATATTTTGTTAAAATTCGCG
TTAAATTTTTGTTAAATCAGCTCATTTTTTAACCAATAGGCCGAAATCGGCAAAATCCCTTATAAATCAA
AAGAATAGACCGAGATAGGGT
[37 nt withheld, positions 3172-3208]
AAAGAACGTGGACTCCAACGTCAAAGGGCGAAAAACCGTCTATCAGGGCGCTGGCCCACTACGTGAACCA
TCACCCT
[91 nt withheld, positions 3286-3376]
G
[124 nt withheld, positions 3378-3501]
CCATTCGCCATTCAGGCTGCGCAACTGTTGGGAAGGGCGATCGGTGCGGGCCTCTTCGCTATTACGCCAG
CTGGCGAAAGGGGGATGTGCTGCAAGGCGATTAAGTTGGGTAACGCCAGGGTTTTCCCAGTCACGACGTT
Features (pLannotate 1.2.2; 13 found; start..end, strand, type, name):
     24..42      +  promoter       T7 promoter: promoter for bacteriophage T7 RNA polymerase
    732..794     -  CDS            VESPI_VESMG (fragment): Experimental evidence at protein level: Swiss-Prot protein existence level 1. Shows contractile activity on isolated ileum smooth muscle. From Vespa magnifica (Hornet).
    806..824     -  promoter       SP6 promoter: promoter for bacteriophage SP6 RNA polymerase
    866..882     -  protein_bind   lac operator: The lac repressor binds to the lac operator to inhibit transcription in E. coli. This inhibition can be relieved by adding lactose or isopropyl-β-D-thiogalactopyranoside (IPTG). lac repressor encoded by lacI
    890..920     -  promoter       lac promoter: promoter for the E. coli lac operon
    935..956     -  protein_bind   CAP binding site: CAP binding activates transcription in the presence of cAMP. E. coli catabolite activator protein
    969..1061    -  CDS            lacI (fragment): lac repressor; lacI; The lac repressor binds to the lac operator to inhibit transcription in E. coli. This inhibition can be relieved by adding lactose or isopropyl-β-D-thiogalactopyranoside (IPTG).
   1244..1832    -  rep_origin     ori: high-copy-number ColE1/pMB1/pBR322/pUC origin of replication
   2003..2863    -  CDS            AmpR: β-lactamase; bla; confers resistance to ampicillin, carbenicillin, and related antibiotics
   2864..2968    -  promoter       AmpR promoter: bla
   2995..3045    +  misc_feature   bom (fragment): basis of mobility region from pBR322
   3046..3501    -  rep_origin     f1 ori (sequence partly withheld): f1 bacteriophage origin of replication; arrow indicates direction of (+) strand synthesis
   3505..21      -  CDS            lacZα (fragment) (across the origin): LacZα fragment of β-galactosidase; lacZ fragment
