[The description below was written by a language model from this plasmid's Addgene catalogue record and pLannotate feature annotations shown in this document.]
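Description:
pUPD1:P1-MAR is a level 0 GoldenBraid part plasmid that supplies the P1 matrix attachment region (also called P1-SAR) from soybean, Glycine max, as a standardised building block for plant synthetic biology. The backbone is pUPD1, the universal part domestication vector of the GoldenBraid system. It is a small, high-copy E. coli cloning plasmid carrying a ColE1/pUC-type origin, an f1 phage origin, and a β-lactamase gene under its own promoter for ampicillin selection. The 561 bp MAR was introduced by BsmBI-based cloning, which destroyed both sites. It occupies the position within the lacZα region, leaving only lacZα fragments along with the lac promoter, operator and CAP site. This is consistent with a blue/white screening design. T7 and SP6 promoters flank the cloning region, and M13 primers are listed for sequencing across the insert.

Two full-length sequence records, one from the depositor and one from repository sequencing, give essentially the same annotation at about 3.64 kb, differing only in where numbering starts. Neither table annotates the MAR itself. It lies in the unannotated stretch between the T7 and SP6 promoters, where a short hit to a hornet peptide is almost certainly a spurious automated match. The plasmid has no plant promoter, coding sequence or plant selectable marker, so it is not an expression construct in its own right. It serves as a donor from which the MAR can be assembled by Type IIS cloning into higher-level GoldenBraid transcriptional units or multigene constructs. Matrix attachment regions are generally placed beside transgenes to buffer them from chromosomal position effects and silencing, although the record does not describe a specific application.
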