Addgene plasmid #106213: pUPD1:P1-MAR
Purpose: Provides Glycine max P1 matrix attachment region as a level 0 GoldenBraid part
Depositing lab: Tomáš Moravec. Depositing organization: Academy of Sciences of the Czech Republic.
Backbone
  Vector backbone: pUPD1
  Backbone manufacturer: GoldenBraid kit from Diego Orzaez (Addgene kit # 1000000076 ), IBMCP, Valencia, Spain
  Backbone size w/o insert (bp): 3055
  Vector type: Plant Expression, Synthetic Biology
Growth in bacteria
  Bacterial resistance: Ampicillin, 100 μg/mL
  Growth temperature: 37°C
  Growth strain: DH5alpha
  Copy number: High Copy
Gene/Insert
  Gene/Insert name: Glycine max P1 matrix attachment region (alt names: P1-MAR; P1-SAR)
  Insert size (bp): 561
  Cloning method: Restriction Enzyme; 5′ cloning site BsmBI (destroyed during cloning); 3′ cloning site BsmBI (destroyed during cloning)
  Sequencing primers: 5′ M13F; 3′ M13R
Terms and licenses: Academic/Nonprofit Terms; Industry Terms: Not Available to Industry
How to cite: pUPD1:P1-MAR was a gift from Tomáš Moravec (Addgene plasmid # 106213 ; http://n2t.net/addgene:106213 ; RRID:Addgene_106213)
